Addgene plasmid #12026: pAG84 3'UTR
Depositing lab: David Bartel. Depositing organization: Whitehead Institute for Biomedical Research. Publication: The widespread impact of mammalian MicroRNAs on mRNA repression and evolution. Farh KK, Grimson A, Jan C, Lewis BP, Johnston WK, Lim LP, Burge CB, Bartel DP. Science. 2005 Dec 16. 310(5755):1817-21. 10.1126/science.1121158 PubMed 16308420.
Backbone
  Vector backbone: pIS2
  Backbone manufacturer: pIS2 derived from pRL-SV40 (Promega)
  Backbone size w/o insert (bp): 3700
  Vector type: Mammalian Expression, Luciferase
Growth in bacteria
  Bacterial resistance: Ampicillin, 100 μg/mL
  Growth temperature: 37°C
  Growth strain: DH5alpha
  Copy number: High Copy
Gene/Insert
  Gene/Insert name: N5 3'UTR
  Species: H. sapiens (human)
  Insert size (bp): 190
  GenBank ID: AP001157
  Cloning method: Restriction Enzyme; 5′ cloning site SacI (not destroyed); 3′ cloning site XbaI (not destroyed)
  Sequencing primers: 5′ EBV rev primer (GTGGTTTGTCCAAACTCATC)
Terms and licenses: Academic/Nonprofit Terms; Industry Terms: Not Available to Industry
Depositor comments: 3'UTR mutant in renilla luciferase reporter plasmid. Wild-type microRNA recognition sites (seed matches): 20-25 and 191-196.
How to cite: pAG84 3'UTR was a gift from David Bartel (Addgene plasmid # 12026 ; http://n2t.net/addgene:12026 ; RRID:Addgene_12026)
