[The description below was written by a language model from this plasmid's Addgene catalogue record and pLannotate feature annotations shown in this document.]
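Description:
pAG84 3'UTR is a mammalian Renilla luciferase reporter plasmid built in pIS2, a derivative of the commercial pRL-SV40 vector. It is used to measure microRNA-mediated repression acting through a 3' untranslated region. It is maintained in E. coli as a high-copy plasmid through a ColE1/pUC-type origin, with selection by ampicillin resistance (β-lactamase expressed from its own bla promoter).

The reporter unit is driven by the SV40 enhancer and early promoter. This is followed by a chimeric β-globin/immunoglobulin heavy chain intron, which generally improves expression of the spliced message, and then a T7 promoter that allows in vitro transcription. The Renilla reniformis luciferase coding sequence comes next. Downstream of it, a roughly 190 bp fragment of the human N5 3'UTR was inserted between SacI and XbaI sites, both of which were preserved. The fragment therefore becomes part of the luciferase transcript ahead of a polyadenylation signal. The 3'UTR insert itself is not annotated in the feature table. In the 3,918 nt circular record it presumably lies across the sequence origin, between the end of Rluc and the SV40 poly(A) signal, which is annotated on the minus strand next to a small large T antigen fragment.

The depositor describes this plasmid as a 3'UTR mutant version of the reporter and gives the positions of the wild-type microRNA seed matches. The record does not state which sites are altered or which microRNA is involved. Constructs of this kind are typically transfected into mammalian cells and compared with the matching wild-type reporter to test whether repression depends on the seed-match sites, consistent with the associated study of microRNA effects on mammalian mRNA repression.
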