Features (pLannotate 1.2.2; 9 found; start..end, strand, type, name):
    233..354     -  polyA_signal   SV40 poly(A) signal: SV40 polyadenylation signal
    377..445     -  CDS            large T antigen (fragment): large T antigen from SV40 (simian virus 40)
    487..591     +  promoter       AmpR promoter: bla
    592..1452    +  CDS            AmpR: β-lactamase; bla; confers resistance to ampicillin, carbenicillin, and related antibiotics
   1623..2211    +  rep_origin     ori: high-copy-number ColE1/pMB1/pBR322/pUC origin of replication
   2340..2697    +  promoter       SV40 promoter: SV40 enhancer and early promoter
   2767..2899    +  intron         chimeric intron: chimera between introns from human β-globin and immunoglobulin heavy chain genes
   2944..2962    +  promoter       T7 promoter: promoter for bacteriophage T7 RNA polymerase
   2972..3907    +  CDS            Rluc: luciferase from the anthozoan coelenterate Renilla reniformis (sea pansy)
>Addgene plasmid #12026 | pAG84 3'UTR | depositor full sequence | sequence record 7184 | Author sequence
CAGTTTCCTACGTGTGCGACATTCCTAAGGTCTTCAAGTTTCCTATTCTGTTTTGTGCTGTGTGAAAGTT
CTGATATGACCCCTGATGATAAAGTCCATAACTGTAGTTAACTGGTCATCACTGCTCAGGTCCCAGTTAC
TAAGAAGACTACCAAAATGGCATCATCTTAATCTTGAAGCGTATTTCTGACATTCCTGAACCGTCTAGAG
CGGCCGCTTCGAGCAGACATGATAAGATACATTGATGAGTTTGGACAAACCACAACTAGAATGCAGTGAA
AAAAATGCTTTATTTGTGAAATTTGTGATGCTATTGCTTTATTTGTAACCATTATAAGCTGCAATAAACA
AGTTAACAACAACAATTGCATTCATTTTATGTTTCAGGTTCAGGGGGAGGTGTGGGAGGTTTTTTAAAGC
AAGTAAAACCTCTACAAATGTGGTAAAATCGATAAGGATCCAGGTGGCACTTTTCGGGGAAATGTGCGCG
GAACCCCTATTTGTTTATTTTTCTAAATACATTCAAATATGTATCCGCTCATGAGACAATAACCCTGATA
AATGCTTCAATAATATTGAAAAAGGAAGAGTATGAGTATTCAACATTTCCGTGTCGCCCTTATTCCCTTT
TTTGCGGCATTTTGCCTTCCTGTTTTTGCTCACCCAGAAACGCTGGTGAAAGTAAAAGATGCTGAAGATC
AGTTGGGTGCACGAGTGGGTTACATCGAACTGGATCTCAACAGCGGTAAGATCCTTGAGAGTTTTCGCCC
CGAAGAACGTTTTCCAATGATGAGCACTTTTAAAGTTCTGCTATGTGGCGCGGTATTATCCCGTATTGAC
GCCGGGCAAGAGCAACTCGGTCGCCGCATACACTATTCTCAGAATGACTTGGTTGAGTACTCACCAGTCA
CAGAAAAGCATCTTACGGATGGCATGACAGTAAGAGAATTATGCAGTGCTGCCATAACCATGAGTGATAA
CACTGCGGCCAACTTACTTCTGACAACGATCGGAGGACCGAAGGAGCTAACCGCTTTTTTGCACAACATG
GGGGATCATGTAACTCGCCTTGATCGTTGGGAACCGGAGCTGAATGAAGCCATACCAAACGACGAGCGTG
ACACCACGATGCCTGTAGCAATGGCAACAACGTTGCGCAAACTATTAACTGGCGAACTACTTACTCTAGC
TTCCCGGCAACAATTAATAGACTGGATGGAGGCGGATAAAGTTGCAGGACCACTTCTGCGCTCGGCCCTT
CCGGCTGGCTGGTTTATTGCTGATAAATCTGGAGCCGGTGAGCGTGGGTCTCGCGGTATCATTGCAGCAC
TGGGGCCAGATGGTAAGCCCTCCCGTATCGTAGTTATCTACACGACGGGGAGTCAGGCAACTATGGATGA
ACGAAATAGACAGATCGCTGAGATAGGTGCCTCACTGATTAAGCATTGGTAACTGTCAGACCAAGTTTAC
TCATATATACTTTAGATTGATTTAAAACTTCATTTTTAATTTAAAAGGATCTAGGTGAAGATCCTTTTTG
ATAATCTCATGACCAAAATCCCTTAACGTGAGTTTTCGTTCCACTGAGCGTCAGACCCCGTAGAAAAGAT
CAAAGGATCTTCTTGAGATCCTTTTTTTCTGCGCGTAATCTGCTGCTTGCAAACAAAAAAACCACCGCTA
CCAGCGGTGGTTTGTTTGCCGGATCAAGAGCTACCAACTCTTTTTCCGAAGGTAACTGGCTTCAGCAGAG
CGCAGATACCAAATACTGTTCTTCTAGTGTAGCCGTAGTTAGGCCACCACTTCAAGAACTCTGTAGCACC
GCCTACATACCTCGCTCTGCTAATCCTGTTACCAGTGGCTGCTGCCAGTGGCGATAAGTCGTGTCTTACC
GGGTTGGACTCAAGACGATAGTTACCGGATAAGGCGCAGCGGTCGGGCTGAACGGGGGGTTCGTGCACAC
AGCCCAGCTTGGAGCGAACGACCTACACCGAACTGAGATACCTACAGCGTGAGCTATGAGAAAGCGCCAC
GCTTCCCGAAGGGAGAAAGGCGGACAGGTATCCGGTAAGCGGCAGGGTCGGAACAGGAGAGCGCACGAGG
GAGCTTCCAGGGGGAAACGCCTGGTATCTTTATAGTCCTGTCGGGTTTCGCCACCTCTGACTTGAGCGTC
GATTTTTGTGATGCTCGTCAGGGGGGCGGAGCCTATGGAAAAACGCCAGCAACGCGGCCTTTTTACGGTT
CCTGGCCTTTTGCTGGCCTTTTGCTCACATGGCTCGACAGATCTGCGCAGCACCATGGCCTGAAATAACC
TCTGAAAGAGGAACTTGGTTAGGTACCTTCTGAGGCGGAAAGAACCAGCTGTGGAATGTGTGTCAGTTAG
GGTGTGGAAAGTCCCCAGGCTCCCCAGCAGGCAGAAGTATGCAAAGCATGCATCTCAATTAGTCAGCAAC
CAGGTGTGGAAAGTCCCCAGGCTCCCCAGCAGGCAGAAGTATGCAAAGCATGCATCTCAATTAGTCAGCA
ACCATAGTCCCGCCCCTAACTCCGCCCATCCCGCCCCTAACTCCGCCCAGTTCCGCCCATTCTCCGCCCC
ATGGCTGACTAATTTTTTTTATTTATGCAGAGGCCGAGGCCGCCTCGGCCTCTGAGCTATTCCAGAAGTA
GTGAGGAGGCTTTTTTGGAGGCCTAGGCTTTTGCAAAAAGCTTGATTCTTCTGACACAACAGTCTCGAAC
TTAAGCTGCAGAAGTTGGTCGTGAGGCACTGGGCAGGTAAGTATCAAGGTTACAAGACAGGTTTAAGGAG
ACCAATAGAAACTGGGCTTGTCGAGACAGAGAAGACTCTTGCGTTTCTGATAGGCACCTATTGGTCTTAC
TGACATCCACTTTGCCTTTCTCTCCACAGGTGTCCACTCCCAGTTCAATTACAGCTCTTAAGGCTAGAGT
ACTTAATACGACTCACTATAGGCTAGCCACCATGACTTCGAAAGTTTATGATCCAGAACAAAGGAAACGG
ATGATAACTGGTCCGCAGTGGTGGGCCAGATGTAAACAAATGAATGTTCTTGATTCATTTATTAATTATT
ATGATTCAGAAAAACATGCAGAAAATGCTGTTATTTTTTTACATGGTAACGCGGCCTCTTCTTATTTATG
GCGACATGTTGTGCCACATATTGAGCCAGTAGCGCGGTGTATTATACCAGACCTTATTGGTATGGGCAAA
TCAGGCAAATCTGGTAATGGTTCTTATAGGTTACTTGATCATTACAAATATCTTACTGCATGGTTTGAAC
TTCTTAATTTACCAAAGAAGATCATTTTTGTCGGCCATGATTGGGGTGCTTGTTTGGCATTTCATTATAG
CTATGAGCATCAAGATAAGATCAAAGCAATAGTTCACGCTGAAAGTGTAGTAGATGTGATTGAATCATGG
GATGAATGGCCTGATATTGAAGAAGATATTGCGTTGATCAAATCTGAAGAAGGAGAAAAAATGGTTTTGG
AGAATAACTTCTTCGTGGAAACCATGTTGCCATCAAAAATCATGAGAAAGTTAGAACCAGAAGAATTTGC
AGCATATCTTGAACCATTCAAAGAGAAAGGTGAAGTTCGTCGTCCAACATTATCATGGCCTCGTGAAATC
CCGTTAGTAAAAGGTGGTAAACCTGACGTTGTACAAATTGTTAGGAATTATAATGCTTATCTACGTGCAA
GTGATGATTTACCAAAAATGTTTATTGAATCGGACCCAGGATTCTTTTCCAATGCTATTGTTGAAGGTGC
CAAGAAGTTTCCTAATACTGAATTTGTCAAAGTAAAAGGTCTTCATTTTTCGCAAGAAGATGCACCTGAT
GAAATGGGAAAATATATCAAATCGTTCGTTGAGCGAGTTCTCAAAAATGAACAATAATTCTAGGAGCT
