>Addgene plasmid #12026 | pAG84 3'UTR | addgene partial sequence | sequence record 18619 | 12026 with EBV-rev
CGTCGCTCGAGCGGCCGCTCTGAACGCTAGACGGTTCAGGAATGTCAGAAATACGCTTCAAGATTAAGAT
GATGCCATTTTGGTAGTCTTCTTAGTAACTGGGACCTGAGCAGTGATGACCAGTTAACTACAGTTATGGA
CTTTATCATCAGGGGTCATATCAGAACTTTCACACAGCACAAAACAGAATAGGAAACTTGAAGACCTTAG
GAATGTCGCACACGTAGGAAACTGAGCTCCTAGAATTATTGTTCATTTTTGAGAACTCGCTCAACGAACG
ATTTGATATATTTTCCCATTTCATCAGGTGCATCTTCTTGCGAAAAATGAAGACCTTTTACTTTGACAAA
TTCAGTATTAGGAAACTTCTTGGCACCTTCAACAATAGCATTGGAAAAGAATCCTGGGTCCGATTCAATA
AACATTTTTGGTAAATCATCACTTGCACGTAGATAAGCATTATAATTCCTAACAATTTGTACAACGTCAG
GTTTACCACCTTTTACTAACGGGATTTCACGAGGCCATGATAATGTTGGACGACGAACTTCACCTTTCTC
TTTGAATGGTTCAAGATATGCTGCAAATTCTTCTGGTTCTAACTTTCTCATGATTTTTGATGGCAACATG
GTTTCCACGAAGAAGTTATTCTCCAAAACCATTTTTTCTCCTTCTTCAGATTTGATCACGCATATCTTCT
TCATATCAGGCCATTCATCCCATGATCATCNATCTACTACACTTCACGTGACTATGCTTGACTA
